Addgene plasmid #202556: pLV-RnSyt1-sgRNA3-dCas9-KRAB-TagBFP2 (Identifier AAAA-0247)
Purpose: Synaptotagmin-1 sgRNA3 with TagBFP2
Depositing lab: Frederic Meunier. Depositing organization: University of Queensland. Publication: Presynaptic targeting of botulinum neurotoxin type A requires a tripartite PSG-Syt1-SV2 plasma membrane nanocluster for synaptic vesicle entry. Joensuu M, Syed P, Saber SH, Lanoue V, Wallis TP, Rae J, Blum A, Gormal RS, Small C, Sanders S, Jiang A, Mahrhold S, Krez N, Cousin MA, Cooper-White R, Cooper-White JJ, Collins BM, Parton RG, Balistreri G, Rummel A, Meunier FA. EMBO J. 2023 Jul 3;42(13):e112095. doi: 10.15252/embj.2022112095. Epub 2023 May 25. PubMed 37226896.
Backbone
  Vector backbone: pLV-hUV6-sgRNA-dCas9-KRAB-TagBFP
  Backbone manufacturer: Dr Konstantin Kogan
  Backbone size w/o insert (bp): 14900
  Total vector size (bp): 15002
  Vector type: Lentiviral, CRISPR
Growth in bacteria
  Bacterial resistance: Ampicillin, 100 μg/mL
  Growth temperature: 37°C
  Growth strain: NEB Stable
  Copy number: High Copy
Gene/Insert
  Gene/Insert name: CRISPRi single guide RNA sequence against 5’-UTR of rat synaptotagmin-1 (Syt1) gene (insert 5’ - CACCTCCTCCTGCAGCGGCAGCATCGG)
  Species: R. norvegicus (rat)
  Insert size (bp): 76
  GenBank ID: 25716
  Entrez Gene: Syt1 (a.k.a. P65)
  Tag / fusion protein: 3xFlag (N-terminus of Cas9-KRAB), T2A-TagBFP2
Resource information
  A portion of this plasmid was derived from a plasmid made by: Dr Konstantin Kogan from DNA Dream Lab (DDL) facility (HiLIFE, Institute of Biotechnology, Helsinki, Finland).
Terms and licenses: Academic/Nonprofit Terms; Industry Terms: Not Available to Industry
How to cite: pLV-RnSyt1-sgRNA3-dCas9-KRAB-TagBFP2 (Identifier AAAA-0247) was a gift from Frederic Meunier (Addgene plasmid # 202556 ; http://n2t.net/addgene:202556 ; RRID:Addgene_202556)
