[The description below was written by a language model from this plasmid's Addgene catalogue record and pLannotate feature annotations shown in this document.]
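Description:
pLV-RnSyt1-sgRNA3-dCas9-KRAB-TagBFP2 is an all-in-one lentiviral CRISPR interference vector of about 15 kb, built on a pLV-hU6-sgRNA-dCas9-KRAB-TagBFP backbone and designed to silence rat synaptotagmin-1 (Syt1). It is maintained in E. coli as a high-copy plasmid through a ColE1/pUC-type origin with ampicillin selection. An f1 origin and an SV40/EM7-driven bleomycin/Zeocin resistance cassette lie outside the viral region. The transfer cassette follows a third-generation layout. A CMV enhancer/promoter is fused to a truncated HIV-1 5' LTR and drives genomic RNA production in packaging cells. It is followed by the Ψ packaging signal, the RRE for Rev-dependent export and cPPT/CTS. A WPRE and a truncated 3' LTR with a downstream bGH polyadenylation signal close the unit.

The payload has two expression units. A human U6 RNA polymerase III promoter, annotated on the reverse strand relative to the rest of the cassette, transcribes a guide carrying the S. pyogenes scaffold. Its spacer is directed against the 5'-UTR of rat Syt1, and it is the third guide in the depositor's series. Downstream, the human ubiquitin C promoter drives an N-terminally 3xFLAG-tagged Cas9 fused to the ZNF10 KRAB repression domain. The catalogue describes this Cas9 as the nuclease-dead dCas9, although the automated annotation simply labels it Cas9. A T2A peptide then links TagBFP2, so transduced cells are marked by blue fluorescence. The guide recruits dCas9-KRAB to the Syt1 locus to repress transcription without cutting DNA. Two loxP sites flank the sgRNA and dCas9-KRAB-TagBFP2 units, which would in principle allow Cre-mediated excision. The record gives the purpose only as a Syt1 guide with TagBFP2, consistent with Syt1 knockdown in rat cells.
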