Features (pLannotate 1.2.2; 38 found; start..end, strand, type, name):
      1..1212    +  promoter       UbC promoter: human ubiquitin C promoter
   1223..1241    -  misc_feature   MCS (fragment): pUC18/19 multiple cloning site
   1250..1315    +  CDS            3xFLAG: three tandem FLAG® epitope tags, followed by an enterokinase cleavage site
   1352..5455    +  CDS            Cas9: Cas9 (Csn1) endonuclease from the Streptococcus pyogenes Type II CRISPR/Cas system generates RNA-guided double strand breaks in DNA
   5522..5716    +  CDS            KRAB: Krüppel-associated box (KRAB) transcriptional repression domain from the human zinc finger protein ZNF10 (Margolin et al., 1994)
   5864..6562    +  CDS            TagBFP: TagBFP is a basic (constitutively fluorescent) blue fluorescent protein published in 2008, derived from Entacmaea quadricolor. It is reported to be a very rapidly-maturing monomer with very low acid sensitivity.
   6619..6652    +  protein_bind   loxP: Cre-mediated recombination occurs in the 8-bp core sequence (GCATACAT). Cre recombinase
   6653..6677    +  misc_feature   MCS (fragment): pBluescript multiple cloning site
   6677..7265    +  misc_feature   WPRE: woodchuck hepatitis virus posttranscriptional regulatory element
   7202..7783    +  CDS            nef (fragment): NEF_HV1H2 - Experimental evidence at protein level: Swiss-Prot protein existence level 1. Extracellular Nef protein targets CD4(+) T-lymphocytes for apoptosis by interacting with CXCR4 surface receptors. From Human immunodeficiency virus type 1 group M subtype B (isolate HXB2) (HIV-1).
   7790..7970    +  LTR            5' LTR (truncated): truncated 5' long terminal repeat (LTR) from HIV-1
   8002..8226    +  polyA_signal   bGH poly(A) signal: bovine growth hormone polyadenylation signal
   8230..8251    +  promoter       SV40 promoter (fragment): SV40 enhancer and early promoter
   8272..8700    +  rep_origin     f1 ori (sequence partly withheld): f1 bacteriophage origin of replication; arrow indicates direction of (+) strand synthesis
   8714..9043    +  promoter       SV40 promoter: SV40 enhancer and early promoter
   9091..9138    +  promoter       EM7 promoter: synthetic bacterial promoter&nbsp
   9157..9531    +  CDS            BleoR: antibiotic-binding protein; Sh ble from Streptoalloteichus hindustanus; confers resistance to bleomycin, phleomycin, and Zeocin™
   9541..9666    +  CDS            ble (fragment): BLE_KLEPN - Experimental evidence at protein level: Swiss-Prot protein existence level 1. Binding protein with a strong affinity to the bleomycin family of antibiotics. Binds to CL990; an antimitotic-antibiotic compound. From Klebsiella pneumoniae.
   9661..9782    +  polyA_signal   SV40 poly(A) signal: SV40 polyadenylation signal
   9853..9875    -  protein_bind   lac operator (fragment): The lac repressor binds to the lac operator to inhibit transcription in E. coli. This inhibition can be relieved by adding lactose or isopropyl-β-D-thiogalactopyranoside (IPTG). lac repressor encoded by lacI
   9879..9909    -  promoter       lac promoter: promoter for the E. coli lac operon
   9924..9945    -  protein_bind   CAP binding site: CAP binding activates transcription in the presence of cAMP. E. coli catabolite activator protein
   9958..10050   -  CDS            lacI (fragment): lac repressor; lacI; The lac repressor binds to the lac operator to inhibit transcription in E. coli. This inhibition can be relieved by adding lactose or isopropyl-β-D-thiogalactopyranoside (IPTG).
  10233..10821   -  rep_origin     ori: high-copy-number ColE1/pMB1/pBR322/pUC origin of replication
  10992..11852   -  CDS            AmpR: β-lactamase; bla; confers resistance to ampicillin, carbenicillin, and related antibiotics
  11853..11957   -  promoter       AmpR promoter: bla
  12016..12068   -  misc_feature   bom (fragment): basis of mobility region from pBR322
  12223..12602   +  enhancer       CMV enhancer: human cytomegalovirus immediate early enhancer
  12603..12802   +  promoter       CMV promoter: human cytomegalovirus (CMV) immediate early promoter
  12820..13000   +  LTR            5' LTR (truncated): truncated 5' long terminal repeat (LTR) from HIV-1
  13047..13172   +  misc_feature   HIV-1 Ψ: packaging signal of human immunodeficiency virus type 1
  13156..13519   +  CDS            HIV-1 gag (fragment): gag protein from human immunodeficiency virus 1; gag
  13665..13898   +  misc_feature   RRE: The Rev response element (RRE) of HIV-1 allows for Rev-dependent mRNA export from the nucleus to the cytoplasm.
  14275..14375   +  CDS            Rev (fragment): human immunodeficiency virus 1 (HIV-1) Rev protein; rev; enhances nuclear export of unspliced and incompletely spliced viral mRNAs
  14425..14542   +  misc_feature   cPPT/CTS: central polypurine tract and central termination sequence of HIV-1
  14586..14619   +  protein_bind   loxP: Cre-mediated recombination occurs in the 8-bp core sequence (GCATACAT). Cre recombinase
  14630..14705   -  misc_RNA       gRNA scaffold: guide RNA scaffold for the Streptococcus pyogenes CRISPR/Cas9 system
  14737..14977   -  promoter       U6 promoter: RNA polymerase III promoter for human U6 snRNA
>Addgene plasmid #202556 | pLV-RnSyt1-sgRNA3-dCas9-KRAB-TagBFP2 (Identifier AAAA-0247) | addgene full sequence | sequence record 404689 | Addgene NGS Result
GGCCTCCGCGCCGGGTTTTGGCGCCTCCCGCGGGCGCCCCCCTCCTCACGGCGAGCGCTGCCACGTCAGA
CGAAGGGCGCAGCGAGCGTCCTGATCCTTCCGCCCGGACGCTCAGGACAGCGGCCCGCTGCTCATAAGAC
TCGGCCTTAGAACCCCAGTATCAGCAGAAGGACATTTTAGGACGGGACTTGGGTGACTCTAGGGCACTGG
TTTTCTTTCCAGAGAGCGGAACAGGCGAGGAAAAGTAGTCCCTTCTCGGCGATTCTGCGGAGGGATCTCC
GTGGGGCGGTGAACGCCGATGATTATATAAGGACGCGCCGGGTGTGGCACAGCTAGTTCCGTCGCAGCCG
GGATTTGGGTCGCGGTTCTTGTTTGTGGATCGCTGTGATCGTCACTTGGTGAGTAGCGGGCTGCTGGGCT
GGCCGGGGCTTTCGTGGCCGCCGGGCCGCTCGGTGGGACGGAAGCGTGTGGAGAGACCGCCAAGGGCTGT
AGTCTGGGTCCGCGAGCAAGGTTGCCCTGAACTGGGGGTTGGGGGGAGCGCAGCAAAATGGCGGCTGTTC
CCGAGTCTTGAATGGAAGACGCTTGTGAGGCGGGCTGTGAGGTCGTTGAAACAAGGTGGGGGGCATGGTG
GGCGGCAAGAACCCAAGGTCTTGAGGCCTTCGCTAATGCGGGAAAGCTCTTATTCGGGTGAGATGGGCTG
GGGCACCATCTGGGGACCCTGACGTGAAGTTTGTCACTGACTGGAGAACTCGGTTTGTCGTCTGTTGCGG
GGGCGGCAGTTATGGCGGTGCCGTTGGGCAGTGCACCCGTACCTTTGGGAGCGCGCGCCCTCGTCGTGTC
GTGACGTCACCCGTTCTGTTGGCTTATAATGCAGGGTGGGGCCACCTGCCGGTAGGTGTGCGGTAGGCTT
TTCTCCGTCGCAGGACGCAGGGTTCGGGCCTAGGGTAGGCTCTCCTGAATCGACAGGCGCCGGACCTCTG
GTGAGGGGAGGGATAAGTGAGGCGTCAGTTTCTTTGGTCGGTTTTATGTACCTATCTTCTTAAGTAGCTG
AAGCTCCGGTTTTGAACTATGCGCTCGGGGTTGGCGAGTGTGTTTTGTGAAGTTTTTTAGGCACCTTTTG
AAATGTAATCATTTGGGTCAATATGTAATTTTCAGTGTTAGACTAGTAAATTGTCCGCTAAATTCTGGCC
GTTTTTGGCTTTTTTGTTAGACGAAGCTTGGGCTGCAGGTCGACTCTAGAGCCACCATGGACTACAAAGA
CCATGACGGTGATTATAAAGATCATGACATCGATTACAAGGATGACGATGACAAGATGGCCCCCAAGAAG
AAGAGGAAGGTGGGCCGCGGAATGGACAAGAAGTACTCCATTGGGCTCGCCATCGGCACAAACAGCGTCG
GCTGGGCCGTCATTACGGACGAGTACAAGGTGCCGAGCAAAAAATTCAAAGTTCTGGGCAATACCGATCG
CCACAGCATAAAGAAGAACCTCATTGGCGCCCTCCTGTTCGACTCCGGGGAAACCGCCGAAGCCACGCGG
CTCAAAAGAACAGCACGGCGCAGATATACCCGCAGAAAGAATCGGATCTGCTACCTGCAGGAGATCTTTA
GTAATGAGATGGCTAAGGTGGATGACTCTTTCTTCCATAGGCTGGAGGAGTCCTTTTTGGTGGAGGAGGA
TAAAAAGCACGAGCGCCACCCAATCTTTGGCAATATCGTGGACGAGGTGGCGTACCATGAAAAGTACCCA
ACCATATATCATCTGAGGAAGAAGCTTGTAGACAGTACTGATAAGGCTGACTTGCGGTTGATCTATCTCG
CGCTGGCGCATATGATCAAATTTCGGGGACACTTCCTCATCGAGGGGGACCTGAACCCAGACAACAGCGA
TGTCGACAAACTCTTTATCCAACTGGTTCAGACTTACAATCAGCTTTTCGAAGAGAACCCGATCAACGCA
TCCGGAGTTGACGCCAAAGCAATCCTGAGCGCTAGGCTGTCCAAATCCCGGCGGCTCGAAAACCTCATCG
CACAGCTCCCTGGGGAGAAGAAGAACGGCCTGTTTGGTAATCTTATCGCCCTGTCACTCGGGCTGACCCC
CAACTTTAAATCTAACTTCGACCTGGCCGAAGATGCCAAGCTTCAACTGAGCAAAGACACCTACGATGAT
GATCTCGACAATCTGCTGGCCCAGATCGGCGACCAGTACGCAGACCTTTTTTTGGCGGCAAAGAACCTGT
CAGACGCCATTCTGCTGAGTGATATTCTGCGAGTGAACACGGAGATCACCAAAGCTCCGCTGAGCGCTAG
TATGATCAAGCGCTATGATGAGCACCACCAAGACTTGACTTTGCTGAAGGCCCTTGTCAGACAGCAACTG
CCTGAGAAGTACAAGGAAATTTTCTTCGATCAGTCTAAAAATGGCTACGCCGGATACATTGACGGCGGAG
CAAGCCAGGAGGAATTTTACAAATTTATTAAGCCCATCTTGGAAAAAATGGACGGCACCGAGGAGCTGCT
GGTAAAGCTTAACAGAGAAGATCTGTTGCGCAAACAGCGCACTTTCGACAATGGAAGCATCCCCCACCAG
ATTCACCTGGGCGAACTGCACGCTATCCTCAGGCGGCAAGAGGATTTCTACCCCTTTTTGAAAGATAACA
GGGAAAAGATTGAGAAAATCCTCACATTTCGGATACCCTACTATGTAGGCCCCCTCGCCCGGGGAAATTC
CAGATTCGCGTGGATGACTCGCAAATCAGAAGAGACCATCACTCCCTGGAACTTCGAGGAAGTCGTGGAT
AAGGGGGCCTCTGCCCAGTCCTTCATCGAAAGGATGACTAACTTTGATAAAAATCTGCCTAACGAAAAGG
TGCTTCCTAAACACTCTCTGCTGTACGAGTACTTCACAGTTTATAACGAGCTCACCAAGGTCAAATACGT
CACAGAAGGGATGAGAAAGCCAGCATTCCTGTCTGGAGAGCAGAAGAAAGCTATCGTGGACCTCCTCTTC
AAGACGAACCGGAAAGTTACCGTGAAACAGCTCAAAGAAGACTATTTCAAAAAGATTGAATGTTTCGACT
CTGTTGAAATCAGCGGAGTGGAGGATCGCTTCAACGCATCCCTGGGAACGTATCACGATCTCCTGAAAAT
CATTAAAGACAAGGACTTCCTGGACAATGAGGAGAACGAGGACATTCTTGAGGACATTGTCCTCACCCTT
ACGTTGTTTGAAGATAGGGAGATGATTGAAGAACGCTTGAAAACTTACGCTCATCTCTTCGACGACAAAG
TCATGAAACAGCTCAAGAGGCGCCGATATACAGGATGGGGGCGGCTGTCAAGAAAACTGATCAATGGGAT
CCGAGACAAGCAGAGTGGAAAGACAATCCTGGATTTTCTTAAGTCCGATGGATTTGCCAACCGGAACTTC
ATGCAGTTGATCCATGATGACTCTCTCACCTTTAAGGAGGACATCCAGAAAGCACAAGTTTCTGGCCAGG
GGGACAGTCTTCACGAGCACATCGCTAATCTTGCAGGTAGCCCAGCTATCAAAAAGGGAATACTGCAGAC
CGTTAAGGTCGTGGATGAACTCGTCAAAGTAATGGGAAGGCATAAGCCCGAGAATATCGTTATCGAGATG
GCCCGAGAGAACCAAACTACCCAGAAGGGACAGAAGAACAGTAGGGAAAGGATGAAGAGGATTGAAGAGG
GTATAAAAGAACTGGGGTCCCAAATCCTTAAGGAACACCCAGTTGAAAACACCCAGCTTCAGAATGAGAA
GCTCTACCTGTACTACCTGCAGAACGGCAGGGACATGTACGTGGATCAGGAACTGGACATCAATCGGCTC
TCCGACTACGACGTGGATGCCATCGTGCCCCAGTCTTTTCTCAAAGATGATTCTATTGATAATAAAGTGT
TGACAAGATCCGATAAAAATAGAGGGAAGAGTGATAACGTCCCCTCAGAAGAAGTTGTCAAGAAAATGAA
AAATTATTGGCGGCAGCTGCTGAACGCCAAACTGATCACACAACGGAAGTTCGATAATCTGACTAAGGCT
GAACGAGGTGGCCTGTCTGAGTTGGATAAAGCCGGCTTCATCAAAAGGCAGCTTGTTGAGACACGCCAGA
TCACCAAGCACGTGGCCCAAATTCTCGATTCACGCATGAACACCAAGTACGATGAAAATGACAAACTGAT
TCGAGAGGTGAAAGTTATTACTCTGAAGTCTAAGCTGGTCTCAGATTTCAGAAAGGACTTTCAGTTTTAT
AAGGTGAGAGAGATCAACAATTACCACCATGCGCATGATGCCTACCTGAATGCAGTGGTAGGCACTGCAC
TTATCAAAAAATATCCCAAGCTTGAATCTGAATTTGTTTACGGAGACTATAAAGTGTACGATGTTAGGAA
AATGATCGCAAAGTCTGAGCAGGAAATAGGCAAGGCCACCGCTAAGTACTTCTTTTACAGCAATATTATG
AATTTTTTCAAGACCGAGATTACACTGGCCAATGGAGAGATTCGGAAGCGACCACTTATCGAAACAAACG
GAGAAACAGGAGAAATCGTGTGGGACAAGGGTAGGGATTTCGCGACAGTCCGGAAGGTCCTGTCCATGCC
GCAGGTGAACATCGTTAAAAAGACCGAAGTACAGACCGGAGGCTTCTCCAAGGAAAGTATCCTCCCGAAA
AGGAACAGCGACAAGCTGATCGCACGCAAAAAAGATTGGGACCCCAAGAAATACGGCGGATTCGATTCTC
CTACAGTCGCTTACAGTGTACTGGTTGTGGCCAAAGTGGAGAAAGGGAAGTCTAAAAAACTCAAAAGCGT
CAAGGAACTGCTGGGCATCACAATCATGGAGCGATCAAGCTTCGAAAAAAACCCCATCGACTTTCTCGAG
GCGAAAGGATATAAAGAGGTCAAAAAAGACCTCATCATTAAGCTTCCCAAGTACTCTCTCTTTGAGCTTG
AAAACGGCCGGAAACGAATGCTCGCTAGTGCGGGCGAGCTGCAGAAAGGTAACGAGCTGGCACTGCCCTC
TAAATACGTTAATTTCTTGTATCTGGCCAGCCACTATGAAAAGCTCAAAGGGTCTCCCGAAGATAATGAG
CAGAAGCAGCTGTTCGTGGAACAACACAAACACTACCTTGATGAGATCATCGAGCAAATAAGCGAATTCT
CCAAAAGAGTGATCCTCGCCGACGCTAACCTCGATAAGGTGCTTTCTGCTTACAATAAGCACAGGGATAA
GCCCATCAGGGAGCAGGCAGAAAACATTATCCACTTGTTTACTCTGACCAACTTGGGCGCGCCTGCAGCC
TTCAAGTACTTCGACACCACCATAGACAGAAAGCGGTACACCTCTACAAAGGAGGTCCTGGACGCCACAC
TGATTCATCAGTCAATTACGGGGCTCTATGAAACAAGAATCGACCTCTCTCAGCTCGGTGGAGACAGCAG
GGCTGACCCCAAGAAGAAGAGGAAGGTGGCTAGCGATGCTAAGTCACTGACTGCCTGGTCCCGGACACTG
GTGACCTTCAAGGATGTGTTTGTGGACTTCACCAGGGAGGAGTGGAAGCTGCTGGACACTGCTCAGCAGA
TCCTGTACAGAAATGTGATGCTGGAGAACTATAAGAACCTGGTTTCCTTGGGTTATCAGCTTACTAAGCC
AGATGTGATCCTCCGGTTGGAGAAGGGAGAAGAGCCCTGGCTGGTGGAGAGAGAAATTCACCAAGAGACC
CATCCTGATTCAGAGACTGCATTTGAAATCAAATCATCAGTTCCGAAAAAGAAACGCAAAGTTGCTAGCG
AGGGCAGAGGAAGTCTTCTAACATGCGGTGACGTGGAGGAGAATCCCGGCCCTATGAGCGAGCTGATTAA
GGAGAACATGCACATGAAGCTGTACATGGAGGGCACCGTGGACAACCATCACTTCAAGTGCACATCCGAG
GGCGAAGGCAAGCCCTACGAGGGCACCCAGACCATGAGAATCAAGGTGGTCGAGGGCGGCCCTCTCCCCT
TCGCCTTCGACATCCTGGCTACTAGCTTCCTCTACGGCAGCAAGACCTTCATCAACCACACCCAGGGCAT
CCCCGACTTCTTCAAGCAGTCCTTCCCTGAGGGCTTCACATGGGAGAGAGTCACCACATACGAAGACGGG
GGCGTGCTGACCGCTACCCAGGACACCAGCCTCCAGGACGGCTGCCTCATCTACAACGTCAAGATCAGAG
GGGTGAACTTCACATCCAACGGCCCTGTGATGCAGAAGAAAACACTCGGCTGGGAGGCCTTCACCGAAAC
GCTGTACCCCGCTGACGGCGGCCTGGAAGGCAGAAACGACATGGCCCTGAAGCTCGTGGGCGGGAGCCAT
CTGATCGCAAACGCCAAGACCACATATAGATCCAAGAAACCCGCTAAGAACCTCAAGATGCCTGGCGTCT
ACTATGTGGACTACAGACTGGAAAGAATCAAGGAGGCCAACAACGAGACCTACGTCGAGCAGCACGAGGT
GGCAGTGGCCAGATACTGCGACCTCCCTAGCAAACTGGGGCACAAGCTTAATTGACCAGCACACTGGCGG
CCGTTACTAGCTTCTGCAGCACGACCGGTTGATAATAGATAACTTCGTATAGCATACATTATACGAAGTT
ATGAATTCGATATCAAGCTTATCGATAATCAACCTCTGGATTACAAAATTTGTGAAAGATTGACTGGTAT
TCTTAACTATGTTGCTCCTTTTACGCTATGTGGATACGCTGCTTTAATGCCTTTGTATCATGCTATTGCT
TCCCGTATGGCTTTCATTTTCTCCTCCTTGTATAAATCCTGGTTGCTGTCTCTTTATGAGGAGTTGTGGC
CCGTTGTCAGGCAACGTGGCGTGGTGTGCACTGTGTTTGCTGACGCAACCCCCACTGGTTGGGGCATTGC
CACCACCTGTCAGCTCCTTTCCGGGACTTTCGCTTTCCCCCTCCCTATTGCCACGGCGGAACTCATCGCC
GCCTGCCTTGCCCGCTGCTGGACAGGGGCTCGGCTGTTGGGCACTGACAATTCCGTGGTGTTGTCGGGGA
AATCATCGTCCTTTCCTTGGCTGCTCGCCTGTGTTGCCACCTGGATTCTGCGCGGGACGTCCTTCTGCTA
CGTCCCTTCGGCCCTCAATCCAGCGGACCTTCCTTCCCGCGGCCTGCTGCCGGCTCTGCGGCCTCTTCCG
CGTCTTCGCCTTCGCCCTCAGACGAGTCGGATCTCCCTTTGGGCCGCCTCCCCGCATCGATACCGTCGAC
CTCGAGACCTAGAAAAACATGGAGCAATCACAAGTAGCAATACAGCAGCTACCAATGCTGATTGTGCCTG
GCTAGAAGCACAAGAGGAGGAGGAGGTGGGTTTTCCAGTCACACCTCAGGTACCTTTAAGACCAATGACT
TACAAGGCAGCTGTAGATCTTAGCCACTTTTTAAAAGAAAAGGGGGGACTGGAAGGGCTAATTCACTCCC
AACGAAGACAAGATATCCTTGATCTGTGGATCTACCACACACAAGGCTACTTCCCTGATTGGCAGAACTA
CACACCAGGGCCAGGGATCAGATATCCACTGACCTTTGGATGGTGCTACAAGCTAGTACCAGTTGAGCAA
GAGAAGGTAGAAGAAGCCAATGAAGGAGAGAACACCCGCTTGTTACACCCTGTGAGCCTGCATGGGATGG
ATGACCCGGAGAGAGAAGTATTAGAGTGGAGGTTTGACAGCCGCCTAGCATTTCATCACATGGCCCGAGA
GCTGCATCCGGACTGTACTGGGTCTCTCTGGTTAGACCAGATCTGAGCCTGGGAGCTCTCTGGCTAACTA
GGGAACCCACTGCTTAAGCCTCAATAAAGCTTGCCTTGAGTGCTTCAAGTAGTGTGTGCCCGTCTGTTGT
GTGACTCTGGTAACTAGAGATCCCTCAGACCCTTTTAGTCAGTGTGGAAAATCTCTAGCAGGGCCCGTTT
AAACCCGCTGATCAGCCTCGACTGTGCCTTCTAGTTGCCAGCCATCTGTTGTTTGCCCCTCCCCCGTGCC
TTCCTTGACCCTGGAAGGTGCCACTCCCACTGTCCTTTCCTAATAAAATGAGGAAATTGCATCGCATTGT
CTGAGTAGGTGTCATTCTATTCTGGGGGGTGGGGTGGGGCAGGACAGCAAGGGGGAGGATTGGGAAGACA
ATAGCAGGCATGCTGGGGATGCGGTGGGCTCTATGGCTTCTGAGGCGGAAAGAACCAGCTGGGGCTCTAG
GGGGTATCCCC
[124 nt withheld, positions 8272-8395]
C
[91 nt withheld, positions 8397-8487]
A
[49 nt withheld, positions 8489-8537]
CCTTTGACGTTGGAGTCCACGTTCTTT
[37 nt withheld, positions 8565-8601]
ACCCTATCTCGGTCTATTCTTTTGATTTATAAGGGATTTTGCCGATTTCGGCCTATTGGTTAAAAAATGA
GCTGATTTAACAAAAATTTAACGCGAATTAATTCTGTGGAATGTGTGTCAGTTAGGGTGTGGAAAGTCCC
CAGGCTCCCCAGCAGGCAGAAGTATGCAAAGCATGCATCTCAATTAGTCAGCAACCAGGTGTGGAAAGTC
CCCAGGCTCCCCAGCAGGCAGAAGTATGCAAAGCATGCATCTCAATTAGTCAGCAACCATAGTCCCGCCC
CTAACTCCGCCCATCCCGCCCCTAACTCCGCCCAGTTCCGCCCATTCTCCGCCCCATGGCTGACTAATTT
TTTTTATTTATGCAGAGGCCGAGGCCGCCTCTGCCTCTGAGCTATTCCAGAAGTAGTGAGGAGGCTTTTT
TGGAGGCCTAGGCTTTTGCAAAAAGCTCCCGGGAGCTTGTATATCCATTTTCGGATCTGATCAGCACGTG
TTGACAATTAATCATCGGCATAGTATATCGGCATAGTATAATACGACAAGGTGAGGAACTAAACCATGGC
CAAGTTGACCAGTGCCGTTCCGGTGCTCACCGCGCGCGACGTCGCCGGAGCGGTCGAGTTCTGGACCGAC
CGGCTCGGGTTCTCCCGGGACTTCGTGGAGGACGACTTCGCCGGTGTGGTCCGGGACGACGTGACCCTGT
TCATCAGCGCGGTCCAGGACCAGGTGGTGCCGGACAACACCCTGGCCTGGGTGTGGGTGCGCGGCCTGGA
CGAGCTGTACGCCGAGTGGTCGGAGGTCGTGTCCACGAACTTCCGGGACGCCTCCGGGCCGGCCATGACC
GAGATCGGCGAGCAGCCGTGGGGGCGGGAGTTCGCCCTGCGCGACCCGGCCGGCAACTGCGTGCACTTCG
TGGCCGAGGAGCAGGACTGACACGTGCTACGAGATTTCGATTCCACCGCCGCCTTCTATGAAAGGTTGGG
CTTCGGAATCGTTTTCCGGGACGCCGGCTGGATGATCCTCCAGCGCGGGGATCTCATGCTGGAGTTCTTC
GCCCACCCCAACTTGTTTATTGCAGCTTATAATGGTTACAAATAAAGCAATAGCATCACAAATTTCACAA
ATAAAGCATTTTTTTCACTGCATTCTAGTTGTGGTTTGTCCAAACTCATCAATGTATCTTATCATGTCTG
TATACCGTCGACCTCTAGCTAGAGCTTGGCGTAATCATGGTCATAGCTGTTTCCTGTGTGAAATTGTTAT
CCGCTCACAATTCCACACAACATACGAGCCGGAAGCATAAAGTGTAAAGCCTGGGGTGCCTAATGAGTGA
GCTAACTCACATTAATTGCGTTGCGCTCACTGCCCGCTTTCCAGTCGGGAAACCTGTCGTGCCAGCTGCA
TTAATGAATCGGCCAACGCGCGGGGAGAGGCGGTTTGCGTATTGGGCGCTCTTCCGCTTCCTCGCTCACT
GACTCGCTGCGCTCGGTCGTTCGGCTGCGGCGAGCGGTATCAGCTCACTCAAAGGCGGTAATACGGTTAT
CCACAGAATCAGGGGATAACGCAGGAAAGAACATGTGAGCAAAAGGCCAGCAAAAGGCCAGGAACCGTAA
AAAGGCCGCGTTGCTGGCGTTTTTCCATAGGCTCCGCCCCCCTGACGAGCATCACAAAAATCGACGCTCA
AGTCAGAGGTGGCGAAACCCGACAGGACTATAAAGATACCAGGCGTTTCCCCCTGGAAGCTCCCTCGTGC
GCTCTCCTGTTCCGACCCTGCCGCTTACCGGATACCTGTCCGCCTTTCTCCCTTCGGGAAGCGTGGCGCT
TTCTCATAGCTCACGCTGTAGGTATCTCAGTTCGGTGTAGGTCGTTCGCTCCAAGCTGGGCTGTGTGCAC
GAACCCCCCGTTCAGCCCGACCGCTGCGCCTTATCCGGTAACTATCGTCTTGAGTCCAACCCGGTAAGAC
ACGACTTATCGCCACTGGCAGCAGCCACTGGTAACAGGATTAGCAGAGCGAGGTATGTAGGCGGTGCTAC
AGAGTTCTTGAAGTGGTGGCCTAACTACGGCTACACTAGAAGAACAGTATTTGGTATCTGCGCTCTGCTG
AAGCCAGTTACCTTCGGAAAAAGAGTTGGTAGCTCTTGATCCGGCAAACAAACCACCGCTGGTAGCGGTG
GTTTTTTTGTTTGCAAGCAGCAGATTACGCGCAGAAAAAAAGGATCTCAAGAAGATCCTTTGATCTTTTC
TACGGGGTCTGACGCTCAGTGGAACGAAAACTCACGTTAAGGGATTTTGGTCATGAGATTATCAAAAAGG
ATCTTCACCTAGATCCTTTTAAATTAAAAATGAAGTTTTAAATCAATCTAAAGTATATATGAGTAAACTT
GGTCTGACAGTTACCAATGCTTAATCAGTGAGGCACCTATCTCAGCGATCTGTCTATTTCGTTCATCCAT
AGTTGCCTGACTCCCCGTCGTGTAGATAACTACGATACGGGAGGGCTTACCATCTGGCCCCAGTGCTGCA
ATGATACCGCGAGACCCACGCTCACCGGCTCCAGATTTATCAGCAATAAACCAGCCAGCCGGAAGGGCCG
AGCGCAGAAGTGGTCCTGCAACTTTATCCGCCTCCATCCAGTCTATTAATTGTTGCCGGGAAGCTAGAGT
AAGTAGTTCGCCAGTTAATAGTTTGCGCAACGTTGTTGCCATTGCTACAGGCATCGTGGTGTCACGCTCG
TCGTTTGGTATGGCTTCATTCAGCTCCGGTTCCCAACGATCAAGGCGAGTTACATGATCCCCCATGTTGT
GCAAAAAAGCGGTTAGCTCCTTCGGTCCTCCGATCGTTGTCAGAAGTAAGTTGGCCGCAGTGTTATCACT
CATGGTTATGGCAGCACTGCATAATTCTCTTACTGTCATGCCATCCGTAAGATGCTTTTCTGTGACTGGT
GAGTACTCAACCAAGTCATTCTGAGAATAGTGTATGCGGCGACCGAGTTGCTCTTGCCCGGCGTCAATAC
GGGATAATACCGCGCCACATAGCAGAACTTTAAAAGTGCTCATCATTGGAAAACGTTCTTCGGGGCGAAA
ACTCTCAAGGATCTTACCGCTGTTGAGATCCAGTTCGATGTAACCCACTCGTGCACCCAACTGATCTTCA
GCATCTTTTACTTTCACCAGCGTTTCTGGGTGAGCAAAAACAGGAAGGCAAAATGCCGCAAAAAAGGGAA
TAAGGGCGACACGGAAATGTTGAATACTCATACTCTTCCTTTTTCAATATTATTGAAGCATTTATCAGGG
TTATTGTCTCATGAGCGGATACATATTTGAATGTATTTAGAAAAATAAACAAATAGGGGTTCCGCGCACA
TTTCCCCGAAAAGTGCCACCTGACGTCGACGGATCGGGAGATCTCCCGATCCCCTATGGTGCACTCTCAG
TACAATCTGCTCTGATGCCGCATAGTTAAGCCAGTATCTGCTCCCTGCTTGTGTGTTGGAGGTCGCTGAG
TAGTGCGCGAGCAAAATTTAAGCTACAACAAGGCAAGGCTTGACCGACAATTGCATGAAGAATCTGCTTA
GGGTTAGGCGTTTTGCGCTGCTTCGCGATGTACGGGCCAGATATACGCGTTGACATTGATTATTGACTAG
TTATTAATAGTAATCAATTACGGGGTCATTAGTTCATAGCCCATATATGGAGTTCCGCGTTACATAACTT
ACGGTAAATGGCCCGCCTGGCTGACCGCCCAACGACCCCCGCCCATTGACGTCAATAATGACGTATGTTC
CCATAGTAACGCCAATAGGGACTTTCCATTGACGTCAATGGGTGGAGTATTTACGGTAAACTGCCCACTT
GGCAGTACATCAAGTGTATCATATGCCAAGTACGCCCCCTATTGACGTCAATGACGGTAAATGGCCCGCC
TGGCATTATGCCCAGTACATGACCTTATGGGACTTTCCTACTTGGCAGTACATCTACGTATTAGTCATCG
CTATTACCATGGTGATGCGGTTTTGGCAGTACATCAATGGGCGTGGATAGCGGTTTGACTCACGGGGATT
TCCAAGTCTCCACCCCATTGACGTCAATGGGAGTTTGTTTTGGCACCAAAATCAACGGGACTTTCCAAAA
TGTCGTAACAACTCCGCCCCATTGACGCAAATGGGCGGTAGGCGTGTACGGTGGGAGGTCTATATAAGCA
GCGCGTTTTGCCTGTACTGGGTCTCTCTGGTTAGACCAGATCTGAGCCTGGGAGCTCTCTGGCTAACTAG
GGAACCCACTGCTTAAGCCTCAATAAAGCTTGCCTTGAGTGCTTCAAGTAGTGTGTGCCCGTCTGTTGTG
TGACTCTGGTAACTAGAGATCCCTCAGACCCTTTTAGTCAGTGTGGAAAATCTCTAGCAGTGGCGCCCGA
ACAGGGACTTGAAAGCGAAAGGGAAACCAGAGGAGCTCTCTCGACGCAGGACTCGGCTTGCTGAAGCGCG
CACGGCAAGAGGCGAGGGGCGGCGACTGGTGAGTACGCCAAAAATTTTGACTAGCGGAGGCTAGAAGGAG
AGAGATGGGTGCGAGAGCGTCAGTATTAAGCGGGGGAGAATTAGATCGCGATGGGAAAAAATTCGGTTAA
GGCCAGGGGGAAAGAAAAAATATAAATTAAAACATATAGTATGGGCAAGCAGGGAGCTAGAACGATTCGC
AGTTAATCCTGGCCTGTTAGAAACATCAGAAGGCTGTAGACAAATACTGGGACAGCTACAACCATCCCTT
CAGACAGGATCAGAAGAACTTAGATCATTATATAATACAGTAGCAACCCTCTATTGTGTGCATCAAAGGA
TAGAGATAAAAGACACCAAGGAAGCTTTAGACAAGATAGAGGAAGAGCAAAACAAAAGTAAGACCACCGC
ACAGCAAGCGGCCGCTGATCTTCAGACCTGGAGGAGGAGATATGAGGGACAATTGGAGAAGTGAATTATA
TAAATATAAAGTAGTAAAAATTGAACCATTAGGAGTAGCACCCACCAAGGCAAAGAGAAGAGTGGTGCAG
AGAGAAAAAAGAGCAGTGGGAATAGGAGCTTTGTTCCTTGGGTTCTTGGGAGCAGCAGGAAGCACTATGG
GCGCAGCGTCAATGACGCTGACGGTACAGGCCAGACAATTATTGTCTGGTATAGTGCAGCAGCAGAACAA
TTTGCTGAGGGCTATTGAGGCGCAACAGCATCTGTTGCAACTCACAGTCTGGGGCATCAAGCAGCTCCAG
GCAAGAATCCTGGCTGTGGAAAGATACCTAAAGGATCAACAGCTCCTGGGGATTTGGGGTTGCTCTGGAA
AACTCATTTGCACCACTGCTGTGCCTTGGAATGCTAGTTGGAGTAATAAATCTCTGGAACAGATTTGGAA
TCACACGACCTGGATGGAGTGGGACAGAGAAATTAACAATTACACAAGCTTAATACACTCCTTAATTGAA
GAATCGCAAAACCAGCAAGAAAAGAATGAACAAGAATTATTGGAATTAGATAAATGGGCAAGTTTGTGGA
ATTGGTTTAACATAACAAATTGGCTGTGGTATATAAAATTATTCATAATGATAGTAGGAGGCTTGGTAGG
TTTAAGAATAGTTTTTGCTGTACTTTCTATAGTGAATAGAGTTAGGCAGGGATATTCACCATTATCGTTT
CAGACCCACCTCCCAACCCCGAGGGGACCCGACAGGCCCGAAGGAATAGAAGAAGAAGGTGGAGAGAGAG
ACAGAGACAGATCCATTCGATTAGTGAACGGATCGGCACTGCGTGCGCCAATTCTGCAGACAAATGGCAG
TATTCATCCACAATTTTAAAAGAAAAGGGGGGATTGGGGGGTACAGTGCAGGGGAAAGAATAGTAGACAT
AATAGCAACAGACATACAAACTAAAGAATTACAAAAACAAATTACAAAAATTCAAAATTTTCGGGTTTAT
TACAGGGACAGCAGAGATCCAGTTTGGTTAATTAATAACTTCGTATAGCATACATTATACGAAGTTATTA
AAAAAAAAGCACCGACTCGGTGCCACTTTTTCAAGTTGATAACGGACTAGCCTTATTTTAACTTGCTATT
TCTAGCTCTAAAACCCGATGCTGCCGCTGCAGGAGGAGGTGTTTCGTCCTTTCCACAAGATATATAAAGC
CAAGAAATCGAAATACTTTCAAGTTACGGTAAGCATATGATAGTCCATTTTAAAACATAATTTTAAAACT
GCAAACTACCCAAGAAATTATTACTTTCTACGTCACGTATTTTGTACTAATATCTTTGTGTTTACAGTCA
AATTAATTCCAATTATCTCTCTAACAGCCTTGTATCGTATATGCAAATATGAAGGAATCATGGGAAATAG
GCCCTCTTAATTAATTAACCCGTGTCGGCTCCAGATCT
